>Addgene plasmid #184460 | pVITRO1-BFP-LaminB1 | addgene full sequence | sequence record 362892 | Addgene NGS Result
AGTTAACACTTCTGGGTGGAGAATAGGGTTGTTTTCCCCCCACATAATTGGAAGGGGAAGGAATATCATT
TAAAGCTATGGGAGGGTTGCTTTGATTACAACACTGGAGAGAAATGCAGCATGTTGCTGATTGCCTGTCA
CTAAAACAGGCCAAAAACTGAGTCCTTGGGTTGCATAGAAAGCTGCCTGCAGGGCCTGAAATAACCTCTG
AAAGAGGAACTTGGTTAGGTACCTTCTGAGGCGGAAAGAACCAGCTGTGGAATGTGTGTCAGTTAGGGTG
TGGAAAGTCCCCAGGCTCCCCAGCAGGCAGAAGTATGCAAAGCATGCATCTCAATTAGTCAGCAACCAGG
TGTGGAAAGTCCCCAGGCTCCCCAGCAGGCAGAAGTATGCAAAGCATGCATCTCAATTAGTCAGCAACCA
TAGTCCCACTAGTGGAGCCGAGAGTAATTCATACAAAAGGAGGGATCGCCTTCGCAAGGGGAGAGCCCAG
GGACCGTCCCTAAATTCTCACAGACCCAAATCCCTGTAGCCGCCCCACGACAGCGCGAGGAGCATGCGCT
CAGGGCTGAGCGCGGGGAGAGCAGAGCACACAAGCTCATAGACCCTGGTCGTGGGGGGGAGGACCGGGGA
GCTGGCGCGGGGCAAACTGGGAAAGCGGTGTCGTGTGCTGGCTCCGCCCTCTTCCCGAGGGTGGGGGAGA
ACGGTATATAAGTGCGGCAGTCGCCTTGGACGTTCTTTTTCGCAACGGGTTTGCCGTCAGAACGCAGGTG
AGGGGCGGGTGTGGCTTCCGCGGGCCGCCGAGCTGGAGGTCCTGCTCCGAGCGGGCCGGGCCCCGCTGTC
GTCGGCGGGGATTAGCTGCGAGCATTCCCGCTTCGAGTTGCGGGCGGCGCGGGAGGCAGAGTGCGAGGCC
TAGCGGCAACCCCGTAGCCTCGCCTCGTGTCCGGCTTGAGGCCTAGCGTGGTGTCCGCGCCGCCGCCGCG
TGCTACTCCGGCCGCACTCTGGTCTTTTTTTTTTTTGTTGTTGTTGCCCTGCTGCCTTCGATTGCCGTTC
AGCAATAGGGGCTAACAAAGGGAGGGTGCGGGGCTTGCTCGCCCGGAGCCCGGAGAGGTCATGGTTGGGG
AGGAATGGAGGGACAGGAGTGGCGGCTGGGGCCCGCCCGCCTTCGGAGCACATGTCCGACGCCACCTGGA
TGGGGCGAGGCCTGGGGTTTTTCCCGAAGCAACCAGGCTGGGGTTAGCGTGCCGAGGCCATGTGGCCCCA
GCACCCGGCACGATCTGGCTTGGCGGCGCCGCGTTGCCCTGCCTCCCTAACTAGGGTGAGGCCATCCCGT
CCGGCACCAGTTGCGTGCGTGGAAAGATGGCCGCTCCCGGGCCCTGTTGCAAGGAGCTCAAAATGGAGGA
CGCGGCAGCCCGGTGGAGCGGGCGGGTGAGTCACCCACACAAAGGAAGAGGGCCTGGTCCCTCACCGGCT
GCTGCTTCCTGTGACCCCGTGGTCCTATCGGCCGCAATAGTCACCTCGGGCTTTTGAGCACGGCTAGTCG
CGGCGGGGGGAGGGGATGTAATGGCGTTGGAGTTTGTTCACATTTGGTGGGTGGAGACTAGTCAGGCCAG
CCTGGCGCTGGAAGTCATTTTTGGAATTTGTCCCCTTGAGTTTTGAGCGGAGCTAATTCTCGGGCTTCTT
AGCGGTTCAAAGGTATCTTTTAAACCCTTTTTTAGGTGTTGTGAAAACCACCGCTAATTCAAAGCAACCG
GTGATATCAAAGATCTTGTACAGCTAGCTGGCCAGACATGATAAGATACATTGATGAGTTTGGACAAACC
ACAACTAGAATGCAGTGAAAAAAATGCTTTATTTGTGAAATTTGTGATGCTATTGCTTTATTTGTAACCA
TTATAAGCTGCAATAAACAAGTTAACAACAACAATTGCATTCATTTTATGTTTCAGGTTCAGGGGGAGGT
GTGGGAGGTTTTTTAAAGCAAGTAAAACCTCTACAAATGTGGTATGGAAATGTTAATTAACTAGCCATGA
CCAAAATCCCTTAACGTGAGTTTTCGTTCCACTGAGCGTCAGACCCCGTAGAAAAGATCAAAGGATCTTC
TTGAGATCCTTTTTTTCTGCGCGTAATCTGCTGCTTGCAAACAAAAAAACCACCGCTACCAGCGGTGGTT
TGTTTGCCGGATCAAGAGCTACCAACTCTTTTTCCGAAGGTAACTGGCTTCAGCAGAGCGCAGATACCAA
ATACTGTTCTTCTAGTGTAGCCGTAGTTAGGCCACCACTTCAAGAACTCTGTAGCACCGCCTACATACCT
CGCTCTGCTAATCCTGTTACCAGTGGCTGCTGCCAGTGGCGATAAGTCGTGTCTTACCGGGTTGGACTCA
AGACGATAGTTACCGGATAAGGCGCAGCGGTCGGGCTGAACGGGGGGTTCGTGCACACAGCCCAGCTTGG
AGCGAACGACCTACACCGAACTGAGATACCTACAGCGTGAGCTATGAGAAAGCGCCACGCTTCCCGAAGG
GAGAAAGGCGGACAGGTATCCGGTAAGCGGCAGGGTCGGAACAGGAGAGCGCACGAGGGAGCTTCCAGGG
GGAAACGCCTGGTATCTTTATAGTCCTGTCGGGTTTCGCCACCTCTGACTTGAGCGTCGATTTTTGTGAT
GCTCGTCAGGGGGGCGGAGCCTATGGAAAAACGCCAGCAACGCGGCCTTTTTACGGTTCCTGGCCTTTTG
CTGGCCTTTTGCTCACATGTTCTTAATTAACCTGCAGGCGTTACATAACTTACGGTAAATGGCCCGCCTG
GCTGACCGCCCAACGACCCCCGCCCATTGACGTCAATAATGACGTATGTTCCCATAGTAACGCCAATAGG
GACTTTCCATTGACGTCAATGGGTGGAGTATTTACGGTAAACTGCCCACTTGGCAGTACATCAAGTGTAT
CATATGCCAAGTACGCCCCCTATTGACGTCAATGACGGTAAATGGCCCGCCTGGCATTATGCCCAGTACA
TGACCTTATGGGACTTTCCTACTTGGCAGTACATCTACGTATTAGTCATCGCTATTACCATGATGATGCG
GTTTTGGCAGTACATCAATGGGCGTGGATAGCGGTTTGACTCACGGGGATTTCCAAGTCTCCACCCCATT
GACGTCAATGGGAGTTTGTTTTGACTAGTGGAGCCGAGAGTAATTCATACAAAAGGAGGGATCGCCTTCG
CAAGGGGAGAGCCCAGGGACCGTCCCTAAATTCTCACAGACCCAAATCCCTGTAGCCGCCCCACGACAGC
GCGAGGAGCATGCGCCCAGGGCTGAGCGCGGGTAGATCAGAGCACACAAGCTCACAGTCCCCGGCGGTGG
GGGGAGGGGCGCGCTGAGCGGGGGCCAGGGAGCTGGCGCGGGGCAAACTGGGAAAGTGGTGTCGTGTGCT
GGCTCCGCCCTCTTCCCGAGGGTGGGGGAGAACGGTATATAAGTGCGGTAGTCGCCTTGGACGTTCTTTT
TCGCAACGGGTTTGCCGTCAGAACGCAGGTGAGTGGCGGGTGTGGCTTCCGCGGGCCCCGGAGCTGGAGC
CCTGCTCTGAGCGGGCCGGGCTGATATGCGAGTGTCGTCCGCAGGGTTTAGCTGTGAGCATTCCCACTTC
GAGTGGCGGGCGGTGCGGGGGTGAGAGTGCGAGGCCTAGCGGCAACCCCGTAGCCTCGCCTCGTGTCCGG
CTTGAGGCCTAGCGTGGTGTCCGCCGCCGCGTGCCACTCCGGCCGCACTATGCGTTTTTTGTCCTTGCTG
CCCTCGATTGCCTTCCAGCAGCATGGGCTAACAAAGGGAGGGTGTGGGGCTCACTCTTAAGGAGCCCATG
AAGCTTACGTTGGATAGGAATGGAAGGGCAGGAGGGGCGACTGGGGCCCGCCCGCCTTCGGAGCACATGT
CCGACGCCACCTGGATGGGGCGAGGCCTGTGGCTTTCCGAAGCAATCGGGCGTGAGTTTAGCCTACCTGG
GCCATGTGGCCCTAGCACTGGGCACGGTCTGGCCTGGCGGTGCCGCGTTCCCTTGCCTCCCAACAAGGGT
GAGGCCGTCCCGCCCGGCACCAGTTGCTTGCGCGGAAAGATGGCCGCTCCCGGGGCCCTGTTGCAAGGAG
CTCAAAATGGAGGACGCGGCAGCCCGGTGGAGCGGGCGGGTGAGTCACCCACACAAAGGAAGAGGGCCTT
GCCCCTCGCCGGCCGCTGCTTCCTGTGACCCCGTGGTCTATCGGCCGCATAGTCACCTCGGGCTTCTCTT
GAGCACCGCTCGTCGCGGCGGGGGGAGGGGATCTAATGGCGTTGGAGTTTGTTCACATTTGGTGGGTGGA
GACTAGTCAGGCCAGCCTGGCGCTGGAAGTCATTCTTGGAATTTGCCCCTTTGAGTTTGGAGCGAGGCTA
ATTCTCAAGCCTCTTAGCGGTTCAAAGGTATTTTCTAAACCCGTTTCCAGGTGTTGTGAAAGCCACCGCT
AATTCAAAGCAATCCGGAGCCACCATGGTGAGCAAGGGCGAGGAGCTGTTCACCGGGGTGGTGCCCATCC
TGGTCGAGCTGGACGGCGACGTAAACGGCCACAAGTTCAGCGTGAGGGGCGAGGGCGAGGGCGATGCCAC
CAACGGCAAGCTGACCCTGAAGTTCATCTGCACCACCGGCAAGCTGCCCGTGCCCTGGCCCACCCTCGTG
ACCACCCTGAGCCACGGCGTGCAGTGCTTCGCCCGCTACCCCGACCACATGAAGCAGCACGACTTCTTCA
AGTCCGCCATGCCCGAAGGCTACGTCCAGGAGCGCACCATCTTCTTCAAGGACGACGGCACCTACAAGAC
CCGCGCCGAGGTGAAGTTCGAGGGCGACACCCTGGTGAACCGCATCGAGCTGAAGGGCGTCGACTTCAAG
GAGGACGGCAACATCCTGGGGCACAAGCTGGAGTACAACTTCAACAGCCACAACATCTATATCATGGCCG
TCAAGCAGAAGAACGGCATCAAGGTGAACTTCAAGATCCGCCACAACGTGGAGGACGGCAGCGTGCAGCT
CGCCGACCACTACCAGCAGAACACCCCCATCGGCGACGGCCCCGTGCTGCTGCCCGACAGCCACTACCTG
AGCACCCAGTCCGTGCTGAGCAAAGACCCCAACGAGAAGCGCGATCACATGGTCCTGCTGGAGTTCCGCA
CCGCCGCCGGGATCACTCTCGGCATGGACGAGCTGTACAAGTCTGGCAGCGGAGGCTCTGGAGGCATGGC
GACTGCGACCCCCGTGCCGCCGCGGATGGGCAGCCGCGCTGGCGGCCCCACCACGCCGCTGAGCCCCACG
CGCCTGTCGCGGCTCCAGGAGAAGGAGGAGCTGCGCGAGCTCAATGACCGGCTGGCGGTGTACATCGACA
AGGTGCGCAGCCTGGAGACGGAGAACAGCGCGCTGCAGCTGCAGGTGACGGAGCGCGAGGAGGTGCGCGG
CCGTGAGCTCACCGGCCTCAAGGCGCTCTACGAGACCGAGCTGGCCGACGCGCGACGCGCGCTCGACGAC
ACGGCCCGCGAGCGCGCCAAGCTGCAGATCGAGCTGGGCAAGTGCAAGGCGGAACACGACCAGCTGCTCC
TCAACTATGCTAAGAAGGAATCTGATCTTAATGGCGCCCAGATCAAGCTTCGAGAATATGAAGCAGCACT
CAATTCGAAAGATGCAGCTCTTGCTACTGCACTTGGTGACAAAAAAAGTTTAGAGGGAGATTTGGAGGAT
CTGAAGGATCAGATTGCCCAGTTGGAAGCCTCCTTAGCTGCAGCCAAAAAACAGTTAGCAGATGAAACTT
TACTTAAAGTAGATTTGGAGAATCGTTGTCAGAGCCTTACTGAGGACTTGGAGTTTCGCAAAAGCATGTA
TGAAGAGGAGATTAACGAGACCAGAAGGAAGCATGAAACGCGCTTGGTAGAGGTGGATTCTGGGCGTCAA
ATTGAGTATGAGTACAAGCTGGCGCAAGCCCTTCATGAGATGAGAGAGCAACATGATGCCCAAGTGAGGC
TGTATAAGGAGGAGCTGGAGCAGACTTACCATGCCAAACTTGAGAATGCCAGACTGTCATCAGAGATGAA
TACTTCTACTGTCAACAGTGCCAGGGAAGAACTGATGGAAAGCCGCATGAGAATTGAGAGCCTTTCATCC
CAGCTTTCTAATCTACAGAAAGAGTCTAGAGCATGTTTGGAAAGGATTCAAGAATTAGAGGACTTGCTTG
CTAAAGAAAAAGACAACTCTCGTCGCATGCTGACAGACAAAGAGAGAGAGATGGCGGAAATAAGGGATCA
AATGCAGCAACAGCTGAATGACTATGAACAGCTTCTTGATGTAAAGTTAGCCCTGGACATGGAAATCAGT
GCTTACAGGAAACTCTTAGAAGGCGAAGAAGAGAGGTTGAAGCTGTCTCCAAGCCCTTCTTCCCGTGTGA
CAGTATCCCGAGCATCCTCAAGTCGTAGTGTACGTACAACTAGAGGAAAGCGGAAGAGGGTTGATGTGGA
AGAATCAGAGGCGAGTAGTAGTGTTAGCATCTCTCATTCCGCCTCAGCCACTGGAAATGTTTGCATCGAA
GAAATTGATGTTGATGGGAAATTTATCCGCTTGAAGAACACTTCTGAACAGGATCAACCAATGGGAGGCT
GGGAGATGATCAGAAAAATTGGAGACACATCAGTCAGTTATAAATATACCTCAAGATATGTGCTGAAGGC
AGGCCAGACTGTTACAATTTGGGCTGCAAACGCTGGTGTCACAGCCAGCCCCCCAACTGACCTCATCTGG
AAGAACCAGAACTCGTGGGGCACTGGCGAAGATGTGAAGGTTATATTGAAAAATTCTCAGGGAGAGGAGG
TTGCTCAAAGAAGTACAGTCTTTAAAACAACCATACCTGAAGAAGAGGAGGAGGAGGAAGAAGCAGCTGG
AGTGGTTGTTGAGGAAGAACTTTTCCACCAGCAGGGAACCCCAAGAGCATCCAATAGAAGCTGTGCAATT
ATGTGAGGATCCCGTACGCCTAGGAGCAGGTTTCCCCAATGACACAAAACGTGCAACTTGAAACTCCGCC
TGGTCTTTCCAGGTCTAGAGGGGTAACACTTTGTACTGCGTTTGGCTCCACGCTCGATCCACTGGCGAGT
GTTAGTAACAGCACTGTTGCTTCGTAGCGGAGCATGACGGCCGTGGGAACTCCTCCTTGGTAACAAGGAC
CCACGGGGCCAAAAGCCACGCCCACACGGGCCCGTCATGTGTGCAACCCCAGCACGGCGACTTTACTGCG
AAACCCACTTTAAAGTGACATTGAAACTGGTACCCACACACTGGTGACAGGCTAAGGATGCCCTTCAGGT
ACCCCGAGGTAACACGCGACACTCGGGATCTGAGAAGGGGACTGGGGCTTCTATAAAAGCGCTCGGTTTA
AAAAGCTTCTATGCCTGAATAGGTGACCGGAGGTCGGCACCTTTCCTTTGCAATTACTGACCCTATGAAT
ACACTGACTGTTTGACAATTAATCATCGGCATAGTATATCGGCATAGTATAATACGACTCACTATAGGAG
GGCCACCATGAAGAAACCTGAACTGACAGCAACTTCTGTTGAGAAGTTTCTCATTGAAAAATTTGATTCT
GTTTCTGATCTCATGCAGCTGTCTGAAGGTGAAGAAAGCAGAGCCTTTTCTTTTGATGTTGGAGGAAGAG
GTTATGTTCTGAGGGTCAATTCTTGTGCTGATGGTTTTTACAAAGACAGATATGTTTACAGACACTTTGC
CTCTGCTGCTCTGCCAATTCCAGAAGTTCTGGACATTGGAGAATTTTCTGAATCTCTCACCTACTGCATC
AGCAGAAGAGCACAAGGAGTCACTCTCCAGGATCTCCCTGAAACTGAGCTGCCAGCTGTTCTGCAACCTG
TTGCTGAAGCAATGGATGCCATTGCAGCAGCTGATCTGAGCCAAACCTCTGGATTTGGTCCTTTTGGTCC
CCAAGGCATTGGTCAGTACACCACTTGGAGGGATTTCATTTGTGCCATTGCTGATCCTCATGTCTATCAC
TGGCAGACTGTGATGGATGACACAGTTTCTGCTTCTGTTGCTCAGGCACTGGATGAACTCATGCTGTGGG
CAGAAGATTGTCCTGAAGTCAGACACCTGGTCCATGCTGATTTTGGAAGCAACAATGTTCTGACAGACAA
TGGCAGAATCACTGCAGTCATTGACTGGTCTGAAGCCATGTTTGGAGATTCTCAATATGAGGTTGCCAAC
ATTTTTTTTTGGAGACCTTGGCTGGCTTGCATGGAACAACAAACAAGATATTTTGAAAGAAGACACCCAG
AACTGGCTGGTTCCCCCAGACTGAGAGCCTACATGCTCAGAATTGGCCTGGACCAACTGTATCAATCTCT
GGTTGATGGAAACTTTGATGATGCTGCTTGGGCACAAGGAAGATGTGATGCCATTGTGAGGTCTGGTGCT
GGAACTGTTGGAAGAACTCAAATTGCAAGAAGGTCTGCTGCTGTTTGGACTGATGGATGTGTTGAAGTTC
TGGCTGACTCTGGAAACAGGAGACCCTCCACAAGACCCAGAGCCAAGGAATGAATATTAGCTAGATTATC
CCTAATACCTGCCACCCCACTCTTAATCAGTGGTGGAAGAACGGTCTCAGAACTGTTTGTTTCAATTGGC
CATTTAAGTTTAGTAGTAAAAGACTGGTTAATGATAACAATGCATCGTAAAACCTTCAGAAGGAAAGGAG
AATGTTTTGTGGACCACTTTGGTTTTCTTTTTTGCGTGTGGCAGTTTTAAGTTATTAGTTTTTAAAATCA
GTACTTTTTAATGGAAACAACTTGACCAAAAATTTGTCACAGAATTTTGAGACCCATTAAAAAAGTTAAA
TGAGAAACCTGTGTGTTCCTTTGGTCAACACCGAGACATTTAGGTGAAAGACATCTAATTCTGGTTTTAC
GAATCTGGAAACTTCTTGAAAATGTAATTCTTG
Features (pLannotate 1.2.2; 14 found; start..end, strand, type, name):
    236..427     +  promoter       SV40 promoter (fragment): SV40 enhancer and early promoter
    614..1747    +  promoter       mEF-1α promoter (fragment): strong constitutive promoter for mouse elongation factor EF-1α
   1792..1913    -  polyA_signal   SV40 poly(A) signal: SV40 polyadenylation signal
   1936..2007    -  CDS            large T antigen (fragment): large T antigen from SV40 (simian virus 40)
   2101..2689    +  rep_origin     ori: high-copy-number ColE1/pMB1/pBR322/pUC origin of replication
   2769..3072    +  enhancer       CMV enhancer: human cytomegalovirus immediate early enhancer
   3074..3173    +  promoter       CMV promoter (fragment): human cytomegalovirus (CMV) immediate early promoter
   4505..5221    +  CDS            EBFP2: EBFP2 is a basic (constitutively fluorescent) blue fluorescent protein published in 2007, derived from Aequorea victoria. It is reported to be a rapidly-maturing monomer with moderate acid sensitivity.
   5246..7003    +  CDS            LMNB1: LMNB1_HUMAN - Also known as LMN2, LMNB. Experimental evidence at protein level: Swiss-Prot protein existence level 1. Lamins are components of the nuclear lamina, a fibrous layer on the nucleoplasmic side of the inner nuclear membrane, which is thought to provide a framework for the nuclear envelope and may also interact with chromatin. From Homo sapiens (Human).
   7025..7469    +  misc_feature   FMDV IRES: internal ribosome entry site (IRES) of the foot-and-mouth disease virus
   7502..7520    +  promoter       tac promoter (fragment): strong E. coli promoter; hybrid between the trp and lac UV5 promoters
   7540..7558    +  promoter       T7 promoter: promoter for bacteriophage T7 RNA polymerase
   7568..8590    +  CDS            hph: KHYB_ECOLX - Experimental evidence at protein level: Swiss-Prot protein existence level 1. The aminoglycoside phosphotransferases achieve inactivation of their antibiotic substrates by phosphorylation. Only phosphorylates hygromycin and closely related compounds such as demethyl analogs and destomycin. From Escherichia coli.
   8605..184     +  polyA_signal   EF-1α poly(A) signal (across the origin): human EF-1α polyadenylation signal
