[The description below was written by a language model from this plasmid's Addgene catalogue record and pLannotate feature annotations shown in this document.]
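Description:
pVITRO1-BFP-LaminB1 is a mammalian expression plasmid built on InvivoGen's pVITRO1-hygro-mcs backbone, a dual-cassette vector designed to carry two independent transcription units. It replicates in E. coli from a high-copy ColE1/pUC-type origin and is selected with hygromycin in bacteria. The same hygromycin phosphotransferase gene (hph) can also serve for selection of transfected mammalian cells.

The payload is a fusion of the blue fluorescent protein EBFP2 to human lamin B1 (LMNB1), a component of the nuclear lamina lining the inner nuclear membrane, so the blue signal is confined to the nuclear envelope. The catalogue names the rat EF1α promoter as the driver. The feature table does not annotate that promoter, but shows a CMV enhancer and partial CMV promoter upstream of an unannotated stretch preceding EBFP2, consistent with a composite enhancer/promoter arrangement. Downstream of LMNB1, an FMDV IRES links hph to the same transcript, with short bacterial promoter fragments ahead of hph allowing its expression in E. coli, and an EF-1α polyadenylation signal terminates the unit. The second cassette, consisting of an SV40 enhancer fragment, a mouse EF-1α promoter and an SV40 poly(A) signal, has no annotated coding sequence and appears to be empty.

The catalogue sizes do not match the sequenced record. It lists an 833 bp insert and a 7,324 bp total, whereas the sequence is 8,993 nt and the EBFP2 and LMNB1 coding regions together span about 2.5 kb. The associated publication concerns multiplexed biosensor barcoding, which suggests the plasmid serves as a localised fluorescent marker for identifying cell populations.
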