Addgene plasmid #184460: pVITRO1-BFP-LaminB1
Purpose: Nuclear membrane-targeted EBFP2 expression in mammalian cells
Depositing lab: Chuan-Hsiang Huang. Depositing organization: Johns Hopkins University and School of Medicine. Publication: Deciphering cell signaling networks with massively multiplexed biosensor barcoding. Yang JM, Chi WY, Liang J, Takayanagi S, Iglesias PA, Huang CH. Cell. 2021 Dec 9;184(25):6193-6206.e14. doi: 10.1016/j.cell.2021.11.005. Epub 2021 Nov 26. PubMed 34838160.
Backbone
  Vector backbone: pVITRO1-hygro-mcs
  Backbone manufacturer: InvivoGen
  Backbone size w/o insert (bp): 6491
  Total vector size (bp): 7324
  Vector type: Mammalian Expression
Growth in bacteria
  Bacterial resistance: Hygromycin, 200 μg/mL
  Growth temperature: 37°C
  Growth strain: DH5alpha
  Copy number: High Copy
Gene/Insert
  Gene/Insert name: EBFP2-LaminB1
  Species: Synthetic
  Insert size (bp): 833
  Mutation: WT
  Promoter: Rat EF1α
  Cloning method: Restriction Enzyme; 5′ cloning site BspEI (not destroyed); 3′ cloning site BamHI (not destroyed)
  Sequencing primers: 5′ N/A; 3′ GGAAAGACCAGGCGGAGTTTC
Terms and licenses: Academic/Nonprofit Terms; Industry Terms: Not Available to Industry
How to cite: pVITRO1-BFP-LaminB1 was a gift from Chuan-Hsiang Huang (Addgene plasmid # 184460 ; http://n2t.net/addgene:184460 ; RRID:Addgene_184460)
